Addgene plasmid #47730: PF3D7_1136200-bio
Purpose: Expresses enzymatically monobiotinylated full-length PF3D7_1136200 ectodomain with no N-linked glycans upon cotransfection with BirA in mammalian cells. Contains a C-terminal rat Cd4 d3+4 tag.
Depositing lab: Gavin Wright. Depositing organization: Wellcome Sanger Institute. Publication: A library of functional recombinant cell surface and secreted Plasmodium falciparum merozoite proteins. Crosnier C, Wanaguru M, McDade B, Osier FH, Marsh K, Rayner JC, Wright GJ. Mol Cell Proteomics. 2013 Sep 16. 10.1074/mcp.O113.028357 PubMed 24043421.
Backbone
  Vector backbone: pTT3
  Backbone manufacturer: Yves Durocher, NRC
  Backbone size w/o insert (bp): 6633
  Total vector size (bp): 8547
  Vector type: Mammalian Expression
Growth in bacteria
  Bacterial resistance: Ampicillin, 100 μg/mL
  Growth temperature: 37°C
  Growth strain: DH5alpha
  Copy number: High Copy
Gene/Insert
  Gene/Insert name: Codon-optimised PF3D7_1136200
  Species: Synthetic; Plasmodium falciparum
  Insert size (bp): 1914
  Mutation: Exogenous signal peptide of mouse origin replaced endogenous signal peptide. Created the following point mutations: S132A, S138A, S148A, T167A, T184A, S270A, S289A, T322A, T326A, S336A, S337A, S353A, T363A, S557A, T564A, T629A, T633A, T639A, T648A and S649A
  Promoter: CMV
  Tag / fusion protein: rat Cd4 d3+4 (C terminal on backbone); enzymatic biotinylation sequence (C terminal on backbone)
  Cloning method: Restriction Enzyme; 5′ cloning site NotI (not destroyed); 3′ cloning site AscI (not destroyed)
  Sequencing primers: 5′ CMV-fwd
Resource information
  A portion of this plasmid was derived from a plasmid made by: pTT3 was obtained under an MTA from Yves Durocher, National Research Council of Canada- Biotechnology Research Institute
Terms and licenses: Academic/Nonprofit Terms; Industry Terms: Not Available to Industry
How to cite: PF3D7_1136200-bio was a gift from Gavin Wright (Addgene plasmid # 47730 ; http://n2t.net/addgene:47730 ; RRID:Addgene_47730)
