[The description below was written by a language model from this plasmid's Addgene catalogue record and pLannotate feature annotations shown in this document.]
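Description:
PF3D7_1136200-bio is a mammalian expression plasmid built on the pTT3 backbone, designed for transient production of a secreted, recombinant Plasmodium falciparum protein ectodomain. In bacteria it is maintained through a high-copy ColE1/pUC-type origin and selected with ampicillin via the β-lactamase gene. The backbone also carries an Epstein-Barr virus oriP fragment, an element that supports episomal retention in cells expressing EBNA1. Short lac regulatory, tet promoter and bla fragments near the origin appear to be backbone remnants with no stated role.

The expression cassette is driven by the CMV immediate-early enhancer and promoter, followed by adenovirus-derived leader and splice sequences and a chimeric intron fragment, which typically boost transcript processing and translation. The short reverse-strand adenoviral terminal protein annotation in this region is most likely an incidental match within that leader sequence. The open reading frame begins with a mouse immunoglobulin heavy chain signal peptide that replaces the parasite's own signal sequence. It continues with a codon-optimised synthetic PF3D7_1136200 ectodomain cloned between retained NotI and AscI sites. Twenty serine or threonine residues have been changed to alanine to remove N-linked glycosylation sites, so the mammalian-made protein lacks N-glycans. Downstream, the backbone supplies rat Cd4 domains 3 and 4 as a C-terminal tag, then a peptide substrate for enzymatic biotinylation (listed in the catalogue record but not annotated in the feature table), and finally a rabbit β-globin polyadenylation signal.

Cotransfection with a BirA biotin ligase construct yields monobiotinylated protein. The plasmid belongs to a library of merozoite surface and secreted proteins made as functional recombinant reagents.
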