Features (pLannotate 1.2.2; 18 found; start..end, strand, type, name):
    154..533     +  enhancer       CMV enhancer: human cytomegalovirus immediate early enhancer
    535..734     +  promoter       CMV promoter: human cytomegalovirus (CMV) immediate early promoter
    802..840     +  misc_feature   Ad SA (fragment): adenovirus major late transcript splice acceptor (Friedrich and Soriano, 1991)
    873..1082    -  CDS            PTP (fragment): TERM_ADE02 - Experimental evidence at protein level: Swiss-Prot protein existence level 1. Protein covalently bound to the viral DNA that acts as a primer for viral genomic replication by DNA strand displacement. Assembles on the viral origin of replication in an initiation complex with viral polymerase, DBP, host NFIA and host POU2F1/OCT1. During initiation, the polymerase covalently couples the first dCTP with Ser- 580 of pTP. The terminal protein stimulates the template activity over 20 fold compared to protein-free templates. Neo-synthesized viral genomes are linked to two preterminal prot
   1113..1202    +  intron         chimeric intron (fragment): chimera between introns from adenovirus and immunoglobulin heavy chain genes
   1221..1267    +  CDS            IgH signal sequence (fragment): signal sequence from the mouse immunoglobulin heavy chain variable region
   3261..3821    +  CDS            Cd4 (fragment): CD4_RAT - Experimental evidence at protein level: Swiss-Prot protein existence level 1. Integral membrane glycoprotein that plays an essential role in the immune response and serves multiple functions in responses against both external and internal offenses. In T-cells, functions primarily as a coreceptor for MHC class II molecule:peptide complex. The antigens presented by class II peptides are derived from extracellular proteins while class I peptides are derived from cytosolic proteins. Interacts simultaneously with the T-cell receptor (TCR) and the MHC class II presented by antigen presenti
   3927..3982    +  polyA_signal   β-globin poly(A) signal: rabbit β-globin polyadenylation signal (Gil and Proudfoot, 1987)
   4496..6177    -  rep_origin     oriP (fragment): Epstein-Barr virus oriP replication origin (Yates et al., 2000)
   6304..6408    +  promoter       AmpR promoter: bla
   6409..7269    +  CDS            AmpR: β-lactamase; bla; confers resistance to ampicillin, carbenicillin, and related antibiotics
   7440..8028    +  rep_origin     ori: high-copy-number ColE1/pMB1/pBR322/pUC origin of replication
   8211..8303    +  CDS            lacI (fragment): lac repressor; lacI; The lac repressor binds to the lac operator to inhibit transcription in E. coli. This inhibition can be relieved by adding lactose or isopropyl-β-D-thiogalactopyranoside (IPTG).
   8316..8337    +  protein_bind   CAP binding site: CAP binding activates transcription in the presence of cAMP. E. coli catabolite activator protein
   8352..8382    +  promoter       lac promoter: promoter for the E. coli lac operon
   8390..8406    +  protein_bind   lac operator: The lac repressor binds to the lac operator to inhibit transcription in E. coli. This inhibition can be relieved by adding lactose or isopropyl-β-D-thiogalactopyranoside (IPTG). lac repressor encoded by lacI
   8476..8492    +  promoter       tet promoter (fragment): E. coli promoter for tetracycline efflux protein gene
   8502..8527    -  CDS            bla(M) (fragment): β-lactamase lacking the signal sequence; bla(M); allows cytosolic expression of β-lactamase
>Addgene plasmid #47730 | PF3D7_1136200-bio | depositor full sequence | sequence record 68870 | PF3D7_1136200-bio sequence 8547 bps
AGATCTATACATTGAATCAATATTGGCAATTAGCCATATTAGTCATTGGTTATATAGCATAAATCAATAT
TGGCTATTGGCCATTGCATACGTTGTATCTATATCATAATATGTACATTTATATTGGCTCATGTCCAATA
TGACCGCCATGTTGACATTGATTATTGACTAGTTATTAATAGTAATCAATTACGGGGTCATTAGTTCATA
GCCCATATATGGAGTTCCGCGTTACATAACTTACGGTAAATGGCCCGCCTGGCTGACCGCCCAACGACCC
CCGCCCATTGACGTCAATAATGACGTATGTTCCCATAGTAACGCCAATAGGGACTTTCCATTGACGTCAA
TGGGTGGAGTATTTACGGTAAACTGCCCACTTGGCAGTACATCAAGTGTATCATATGCCAAGTCCGCCCC
CTATTGACGTCAATGACGGTAAATGGCCCGCCTGGCATTATGCCCAGTACATGACCTTACGGGACTTTCC
TACTTGGCAGTACATCTACGTATTAGTCATCGCTATTACCATGGTGATGCGGTTTTGGCAGTACACCAAT
GGGCGTGGATAGCGGTTTGACTCACGGGGATTTCCAAGTCTCCACCCCATTGACGTCAATGGGAGTTTGT
TTTGGCACCAAAATCAACGGGACTTTCCAAAATGTCGTAATAACCCCGCCCCGTTGACGCAAATGGGCGG
TAGGCGTGTACGGTGGGAGGTCTATATAAGCAGAGCTCGTTTAGTGAACCGTCAGATCCTCACTCTCTTC
CGCATCGCTGTCTGCGAGGGCCAGCTGTTGGGCTCGCGGTTGAGGACAAACTCTTCGCGGTCTTTCCAGT
ACTCTTGGATCGGAAACCCGTCGGCCTCCGAACGGTACTCCGCCACCGAGGGACCTGAGCGAGTCCGCAT
CGACCGGATCGGAAAACCTCTCGAGAAAGGCGTCTAACCAGTCACAGTCGCAAGGTAGGCTGAGCACCGT
GGCGGGCGGCAGCGGGTGGCGGTCGGGGTTGTTTCTGGCGGAGGTGCTGCTGATGATGTAATTAAAGTAG
GCGGTCTTGAGACGGCGGATGGTCGAGGTGAGGTGTGGCAGGCTTGAGATCCAGCTGTTGGGGTGAGTAC
TCCCTCTCAAAAGCGGGCATTACTTCTGCGCTAAGATTGTCAGTTTCCAAAAACGAGGAGGATTTGATAT
TCACCTGGCCCGATCTGGCCATACACTTGAGTGACAATGACATCCACTTTGCCTTTCTCTCCACAGGTGT
CCACTCCCAGGTCCAAGTTTGCCACCATGGAGTTTCAGACCCAGGTACTCATGTCCCTGCTGCTCTGCAT
GTCTGGTGCGGCCGCTCTGTACATCTTCGACAACGTGTGCACCAGCATCCACGTGAACGACCTGGGCTAC
AAGGTGTCCGACACCATCAACAGCTTCAAGTACAAGAAGAACTACGACAACAGCGTGGTGCTGGACAAGG
TGCCCGATACCCCCCTGGACAACAACGCCAAGCTGAGCTTCCAGGAACTGCTGCGGAAGCGGAGCAGCGA
CGACGACGATGACAACGACGACGAGGGCGACAACGATGATGACGATGACGACAACGACAACAACAACAAC
AATAATAACAACAACAACAATATGAACCGGTTCTACAACATGGCCAGCATCCAGCCTGCCGCCTTCAACA
ATATCGCCCAGAACGGCAACCAGGCCTTCACCGCCCGGATGAAGCAGAACCTGGCCAAGTACAACCCCTT
CAAGAAGTCCGGCAGCAACAACAACGGCAAAGTGAACAATGCCAACGAGAACGTGGACGAGGACAACAAT
GACAATGTGGACGACAACAATGCTAAGAAGAAGCACCGGCACATCAAGCACAAGAGCCAGGGCACCCTGA
GCAACGACGGCTCCAACAACATGAACAACAACAACGTCAACAACAACAATGTGAACAACAACAACGTCAA
CAACAACAATGTCAACAACAACAACGTGAACAACAACAATGTGAACAACAACAACATGATTAACAACAAC
ATGAACAACAACAATATGAACAACAATAACATGAACAACAACAACATGAACAATATCAATGTCAACAATG
CCAACATGAACAACAATATCAACAACAACATGAACAACAACAACAACGTGAACGCCGCCAACATCCTGCT
GGGCGCCAGCGCTCTGACAGGCGCCGCTATCAGCGGCCAGAACCAGAATGGCATCAACAACAATCAGAAC
GTGGTCAACAACAATGCAAACAATGGCGCCATCCAGAACAGCATCATGCTGAACAACGCCGCCTCCATCT
TCAGCAACCTGTTCGAGAACAACAACAAGTTCAATACCGCCGAGATGATCTGCAGCAGCATCAACTGCGC
CAGCATCAACAGCCAGAACAACGACAAGATCCCCCTGACCGACTGCAGCAACGTGCTGTACTGCGGCAAC
TGCCCCTTCAGCAGCAGCCCCAAGGACCAGTGCGCCTCCATCAAGACCCTGAACGTGGACAACACCTATA
TCGCCAGCGGCTACGTGGACAGCCTGCAGCTGCTGAACAAGAACAACCTGGTCAACATCCCCTTCACCTG
GGACAAGACCACCCTGGACTTCAGCAAGTGCCTGCCCGACCTGAACAAGTTTAAGCTGGCCACCAAGGAC
CTGCCCAACAAGGACAAGAACGAGGTGTCCAAGCGGCTGTTCCGGCTGGCCAACCTGTACCTGTACACCA
CCAAGTTCGTCGAGGATAACAACAACAATCCCCTGAAGATCAGCATCAATTTCAACAACATTAACATCGA
CAGCCTGAAGCCCACCGAGCAGCTGGCCAACGAGTGCAACAGCCTGCTGCCCTGCCCCCTGAATATCGCC
GAGATCAAGACCTACAACATCCACGCCACCCAGAGCCTGGTGCTGTACCAGAGACTGTTCATCCCCGAGA
TCTACAACGCCCTGAACACCGCCAATATCATGATCAATATCGCCTCCGACCCCGGCTACAACGTGGCCAA
CTACTTCTTCTACGTGAAGATCGACTGCGCCAAGACCAACGACATCATCGAGAACGAGATCTACCCCACC
GCCACCCTGCCCCAGACCAACCAGCAGACCACACAGCAGCTGACCCAGCAGACAATCCCCCAGACCCCCA
TCGAGAACAATCCCCAGCAGAACGAGGCCAAGAATGGCGCCCCTCCCAAGAACGACGCCAGCGTCCAGCT
GCTCAAGAACAATGCCGCCAGCAAGGACAGCAGACGGGGAGGCGCGCCGTCGACCTCCATCACGGCCTAT
AAGAGTGAGGGGGAGTCAGCGGAGTTCTCCTTCCCACTCAACCTTGGAGAGGAAAGCCTGCAGGGAGAGT
TGAGATGGAAGGCAGAGAAGGCTCCTTCTTCCCAGTCCTGGATCACCTTCTCCCTAAAGAACCAAAAGGT
GTCTGTGCAGAAGTCTACTAGCAACCCCAAGTTCCAGCTGTCCGAAACGCTCCCACTCACCCTTCAGATA
CCCCAGGTCTCCCTTCAGTTTGCTGGTTCTGGCAACCTGACCCTGACTCTGGACAGAGGGATACTGTATC
AGGAAGTGAACCTGGTGGTGATGAAAGTGACTCAGCCCGACAGCAACACTTTGACCTGTGAGGTGATGGG
ACCCACCTCACCCAAGATGAGACTGATCTTGAAGCAGGAGAATCAGGAGGCCAGGGTCTCCAGGCAGGAG
AAAGTGATTCAAGTGCAGGCCCCTGAAGCAGGGGTGTGGCAATGTCTACTGAGTGAAGGTGAAGAGGTCA
AGATGGACTCCAAGATCCAGGTTTTATCCAAAGGGTTGAATTCCGGATCACTGCATCATATTCTGGATGC
ACAGAAAATGGTGTGGAATCATCGTTAAGTCTAGACACGTGATTAATTAAGGATCCCCCGACCTCGACCT
CTGGCTAATAAAGGAAATTTATTTTCATTGCAATAGTGTGTTGGAATTTTTTGTGTCTCTCACTCGGAAG
GACATATGGGAGGGCAAATCATTTGGTCGAGATCCCTCGGAGATCTCTAGCTAGAGGATCGATCCCCGCC
CCGGACGAACTAAACCTGACTACGACATCTCTGCCCCTTCTTCGCGGGGCAGTGCATGTAATCCCTTCAG
TTGGTTGGTACAACTTGCCAACTGGGCCCTGTTCCACATGTGACACGGGGGGGGACCAAACACAAAGGGG
TTCTCTGACTGTAGTTGACATCCTTATAAATGGATGTGCACATTTGCCAACACTGAGTGGCTTTCATCCT
GGAGCAGACTTTGCAGTCTGTGGACTGCAACACAACATTGCCTTTATGTGTAACTCTTGGCTGAAGCTCT
TACACCAATGCTGGGGGACATGTACCTCCCAGGGGCCCAGGAAGACTACGGGAGGCTACACCAACGTCAA
TCAGAGGGGCCTGTGTAGCTACCGATAAGCGGACCCTCAAGAGGGCATTAGCAATAGTGTTTATAAGGCC
CCCTTGTTAACCCTAAACGGGTAGCATATGCTTCCCGGGTAGTAGTATATACTATCCAGACTAACCCTAA
TTCAATAGCATATGTTACCCAACGGGAAGCATATGCTATCGAATTAGGGTTAGTAAAAGGGTCCTAAGGA
ACAGCGATATCTCCCACCCCATGAGCTGTCACGGTTTTATTTACATGGGGTCAGGATTCCACGAGGGTAG
TGAACCATTTTAGTCACAAGGGCAGTGGCTGAAGATCAAGGAGCGGGCAGTGAACTCTCCTGAATCTTCG
CCTGCTTCTTCATTCTCCTTCGTTTAGCTAATAGAATAACTGCTGAGTTGTGAACAGTAAGGTGTATGTG
AGGTGCTCGAAAACAAGGTTTCAGGTGACGCCCCCAGAATAAAATTTGGACGGGGGGTTCAGTGGTGGCA
TTGTGCTATGACACCAATATAACCCTCACAAACCCCTTGGGCAATAAATACTAGTGTAGGAATGAAACAT
TCTGAATATCTTTAACAATAGAAATCCATGGGGTGGGGACAAGCCGTAAAGACTGGATGTCCATCTCACA
CGAATTTATGGCTATGGGCAACACATAATCCTAGTGCAATATGATACTGGGGTTATTAAGATGTGTCCCA
GGCAGGGACCAAGACAGGTGAACCATGTTGTTACACTCTATTTGTAACAAGGGGAAAGAGAGTGGACGCC
GACAGCAGCGGACTCCACTGGTTGTCTCTAACACCCCCGAAAATTAAACGGGGCTCCACGCCAATGGGGC
CCATAAACAAAGACAAGTGGCCACTCTTTTTTTTGAAATTGTGGAGTGGGGGCACGCGTCAGCCCCCACA
CGCCGCCCTGCGGTTTTGGACTGTAAAATAAGGGTGTAATAACTTGGCTGATTGTAACCCCGCTAACCAC
TGCGGTCAAACCACTTGCCCACAAAACCACTAATGGCACCCCGGGGAATACCTGCATAAGTAGGTGGGCG
GGCCAAGATAGGGGCGCGATTGCTGCGATCTGGAGGACAAATTACACACACTTGCGCCTGAGCGCCAAGC
ACAGGGTTGTTGGTCCTCATATTCACGAGGTCGCTGAGAGCACGGTGGGCTAATGTTGCCATGGGTAGCA
TATACTACCCAAATATCTGGATAGCATATGCTATCCTAATCTATATCTGGGTAGCATAGGCTATCCTAAT
CTATATCTGGGTAGCATATGCTATCCTAATCTATATCTGGGTAGTATATGCTATCCTAATTTATATCTGG
GTAGCATAGGCTATCCTAATCTATATCTGGGTAGCATATGCTATCCTAATCTATATCTGGGTAGTATATG
CTATCCTAATCTGTATCCGGGTAGCATATGCTATCCTAATAGAGATTAGGGTAGTATATGCTATCCTAAT
TTATATCTGGGTAGCATATACTACCCAAATATCTGGATAGCATATGCTATCCTAATCTATATCTGGGTAG
CATATGCTATCCTAATCTATATCTGGGTAGCATAGGCTATCCTAATCTATATCTGGGTAGCATATGCTAT
CCTAATCTATATCTGGGTAGTATATGCTATCCTAATTTATATCTGGGTAGCATAGGCTATCCTAATCTAT
ATCTGGGTAGCATATGCTATCCTAATCTATATCTGGGTAGTATATGCTATCCTAATCTGTATCCGGGTAG
CATATGCTATCCTCATGATAAGCTGTCAAACATGAGAATTTTCTTGAAGACGAAAGGGCCTCGTGATACG
CCTATTTTTATAGGTTAATGTCATGATAATAATGGTTTCTTAGACGTCAGGTGGCACTTTTCGGGGAAAT
GTGCGCGGAACCCCTATTTGTTTATTTTTCTAAATACATTCAAATATGTATCCGCTCATGAGACAATAAC
CCTGATAAATGCTTCAATAATATTGAAAAAGGAAGAGTATGAGTATTCAACATTTCCGTGTCGCCCTTAT
TCCCTTTTTTGCGGCATTTTGCCTTCCTGTTTTTGCTCACCCAGAAACGCTGGTGAAAGTAAAAGATGCT
GAAGATCAGTTGGGTGCACGAGTGGGTTACATCGAACTGGATCTCAACAGCGGTAAGATCCTTGAGAGTT
TTCGCCCCGAAGAACGTTTTCCAATGATGAGCACTTTTAAAGTTCTGCTATGTGGCGCGGTATTATCCCG
TGTTGACGCCGGGCAAGAGCAACTCGGTCGCCGCATACACTATTCTCAGAATGACTTGGTTGAGTACTCA
CCAGTCACAGAAAAGCATCTTACGGATGGCATGACAGTAAGAGAATTATGCAGTGCTGCCATAACCATGA
GTGATAACACTGCGGCCAACTTACTTCTGACAACGATCGGAGGACCGAAGGAGCTAACCGCTTTTTTGCA
CAACATGGGGGATCATGTAACTCGCCTTGATCGTTGGGAACCGGAGCTGAATGAAGCCATACCAAACGAC
GAGCGTGACACCACGATGCCTGCAGCAATGGCAACAACGTTGCGCAAACTATTAACTGGCGAACTACTTA
CTCTAGCTTCCCGGCAACAATTAATAGACTGGATGGAGGCGGATAAAGTTGCAGGACCACTTCTGCGCTC
GGCCCTTCCGGCTGGCTGGTTTATTGCTGATAAATCTGGAGCCGGTGAGCGTGGGTCTCGCGGTATCATT
GCAGCACTGGGGCCAGATGGTAAGCCCTCCCGTATCGTAGTTATCTACACGACGGGGAGTCAGGCAACTA
TGGATGAACGAAATAGACAGATCGCTGAGATAGGTGCCTCACTGATTAAGCATTGGTAACTGTCAGACCA
AGTTTACTCATATATACTTTAGATTGATTTAAAACTTCATTTTTAATTTAAAAGGATCTAGGTGAAGATC
CTTTTTGATAATCTCATGACCAAAATCCCTTAACGTGAGTTTTCGTTCCACTGAGCGTCAGACCCCGTAG
AAAAGATCAAAGGATCTTCTTGAGATCCTTTTTTTCTGCGCGTAATCTGCTGCTTGCAAACAAAAAAACC
ACCGCTACCAGCGGTGGTTTGTTTGCCGGATCAAGAGCTACCAACTCTTTTTCCGAAGGTAACTGGCTTC
AGCAGAGCGCAGATACCAAATACTGTTCTTCTAGTGTAGCCGTAGTTAGGCCACCACTTCAAGAACTCTG
TAGCACCGCCTACATACCTCGCTCTGCTAATCCTGTTACCAGTGGCTGCTGCCAGTGGCGATAAGTCGTG
TCTTACCGGGTTGGACTCAAGACGATAGTTACCGGATAAGGCGCAGCGGTCGGGCTGAACGGGGGGTTCG
TGCACACAGCCCAGCTTGGAGCGAACGACCTACACCGAACTGAGATACCTACAGCGTGAGCTATGAGAAA
GCGCCACGCTTCCCGAAGGGAGAAAGGCGGACAGGTATCCGGTAAGCGGCAGGGTCGGAACAGGAGAGCG
CACGAGGGAGCTTCCAGGGGGAAACGCCTGGTATCTTTATAGTCCTGTCGGGTTTCGCCACCTCTGACTT
GAGCGTCGATTTTTGTGATGCTCGTCAGGGGGGCGGAGCCTATGGAAAAACGCCAGCAACGCGGCCTTTT
TACGGTTCCTGGCCTTTTGCTGGCCTTTTGCTCACATGTTCTTTCCTGCGTTATCCCCTGATTCTGTGGA
TAACCGTATTACCGCCTTTGAGTGAGCTGATACCGCTCGCCGCAGCCGAACGACCGAGCGCAGCGAGTCA
GTGAGCGAGGAAGCGGAAGAGCGCCCAATACGCAAACCGCCTCTCCCCGCGCGTTGGCCGATTCATTAAT
GCAGCTGGCACGACAGGTTTCCCGACTGGAAAGCGGGCAGTGAGCGCAACGCAATTAATGTGAGTTAGCT
CACTCATTAGGCACCCCAGGCTTTACACTTTATGCTTCCGGCTCGTATGTTGTGTGGAATTGTGAGCGGA
TAACAATTTCACACAGGAAACAGCTATGACCATGATTACGCCAAGCTCTAGCTAGAGGTCGACCAATTCT
CATGTTTGACAGCTTATCATCGCAGATCCGGGCAACGTTGTTGCCATTGCTGCAGGCGCAGAACTGGTAG
GTATGGA
