>Addgene plasmid #47730 | PF3D7_1136200-bio | addgene partial sequence | sequence record 71115 | CMV-F 5'-CGCAAATGGGCGGTAGGCGTG-3'
TGAACCGTCAGATCCTCACTCTCTTCCGCATCGCTGTCTGCGAGGGCCAGCTGTTGGGCTCGCGGTTGAG
GACAAACTCTTCGCGGTCTTTCCAGTACTCTTGGATCGGAAACCCGTCGGCCTCCGAACGGTACTCCGCC
ACCGAGGGACCTGAGCGAGTCCGCATCGACCGGATCGGAAAACCTCTCGAGAAAGGCGTCTAACCAGTCA
CAGTCGCAAGGTAGGCTGAGCACCGTGGCGGGCGGCAGCGGGTGGCGGTCGGGGTTGTTTCTGGCGGAGG
TGCTGCTGATGATGTAATTAAAGTAGGCGGTCTTGAGACGGCGGATGGTCGAGGTGAGGTGTGGCAGGCT
TGAGATCCAGCTGTTGGGGTGAGTACTCCCTCTCAAAAGCGGGCATTACTTCTGCGCTAAGATTGTCAGT
TTCCAAAAACGAGGAGGATTTGATATTCACCTGGCCCGATCTGGCCATACACTTGAGTGACAATGACATC
CACTTTGCCTTTCTCTCCACAGGTGTCCACTCCCAGGTCCAAGTTTGCCACCATGGAGTTTCAGACCCAG
GTACTCATGTCCCTGCTGCTCTGCATGTCTGGTGCGGCCGCTCTGTACATCTTCGACAACGTGTGCACCA
GCATCCACGTGAACGACCTGGGCTACAAGGTGTCCGACACCATCAACAGCTTCAAGTACAAGAAGAACTA
CGACAACAGCGTGGTGCTGGACAAGGTGCCCGATACCCCCCTGGACAACAACGCCAAGCTGAGCTTCCAG
GAACTGCTGCGGAAGCGGAGCAGCGACGACGACGATGACAACGACGACGAGGGCGACAACGATGATGACG
ATGACGACAACGAC
