>Addgene plasmid #47730 | PF3D7_1136200-bio | addgene partial sequence | sequence record 71486 | EBVori-F 5'-CCACTCAGTGTTGGCAAATG-3'
CAGAGAACCCCTTTGTGTTTGGTCCCCCCCCGTGTCACATGTGGAACAGGGCCCAGTTGGCAAGTTGTAC
CAACCAACTGAAGGGATTACATGCACTGCCCCGCGAAGAAGGGGCAGAGATGTCGTAGTCAGGTTTAGTT
CGTCCGGGGCGGGGATCGATCCTCTAGCTAGAGATCTCCGAGGGATCTCGACCAAATGATTTGCCCTCCC
ATATGTCCTTCCGAGTGAGAGACACAAAAAATTCCAACACACTATTGCAATGAAAATAAATTTCCTTTAT
TAGCCAGAGGTCGAGGTCGGGGGATCCTTAATTAATCACGTGTCTAGACTTAACGATGATTCCACACCAT
TTTCTGTGCATCCAGAATATGATGCAGTGATCCGGAATTCAACCCTTTGGATAAAACCTGGATCTTGGAG
TCCATCTTGACCTCTTCACCTTCACTCAGTAGACATTGCCACACCCCTGCTTCAGGGGCCTGCACTTGAA
TCACTTTCTCCTGCCTGGAGACCCTGGCCTCCTGATTCTCCTGCTTCAAGATCAGTCTCATCTTGGGTGA
GGTGGGTCCCATCACCTCACAGGTCAAAGTGTTGCTGTCGGGCTGAGTCACTTTCATCACCACCAGGTTC
ACTTCCTGATACAGTATCCCTCTGTCCAGAGTCAGGGTCAGGTTGCCAGAACCAGCAAACTGAAGGGAGA
CCTGGGGTATCTGAAGGGTGAGTGGGAGCGTTTCGGACAGCTGGAACTTGGGGTTGCTAGTAGACTTCTG
CACAGACACCTTTTGGTTCTTTAGGGAGAAGGTGATCCAGGACTGGGAAGAAGGAGCCTTCTCTGCCTTC
CATCTCAACTCTCCCTGCAGGCTTTCCTCTCCAA
