>Addgene plasmid #47730 | PF3D7_1136200-bio | addgene partial sequence | sequence record 72101 | rCd4-R 5'-TCCCTGCAGGCTTTCCTCTCCAAGGTTGAG-3'
CTCACTCTTATAGGCCGTGATGGAGGTCGACGGCGCGCCTCCCCGTCTGCTGTCCTTGCTGGCGGCATTG
TTCTTGAGCAGCTGGACGCTGGCGTCGTTCTTGGGAGGGGCGCCATTCTTGGCCTCGTTCTGCTGGGGAT
TGTTCTCGATGGGGGTCTGGGGGATTGTCTGCTGGGTCAGCTGCTGTGTGGTCTGCTGGTTGGTCTGGGG
CAGGGTGGCGGTGGGGTAGATCTCGTTCTCGATGATGTCGTTGGTCTTGGCGCAGTCGATCTTCACGTAG
AAGAAGTAGTTGGCCACGTTGTAGCCGGGGTCGGAGGCGATATTGATCATGATATTGGCGGTGTTCAGGG
CGTTGTAGATCTCGGGGATGAACAGTCTCTGGTACAGCACCAGGCTCTGGGTGGCGTGGATGTTGTAGGT
CTTGATCTCGGCGATATTCAGGGGGCAGGGCAGCAGGCTGTTGCACTCGTTGGCCAGCTGCTCGGTGGGC
TTCAGGCTGTCGATGTTAATGTTGTTGAAATTGATGCTGATCTTCAGGGGATTGTTGTTGTTATCCTCGA
CGAACTTGGTGGTGTACAGGTACAGGTTGGCCAGCCGGAACAGCCGCTTGGACACCTCGTTCTTGTCCTT
GTTGGGCAGGTCCTTGGTGGCCAGCTTAAACTTGTTCAGGTCGGGCAGGCACTTGCTGAAGTCCAGGGTG
GTCTTGTCCCAGGTGAAGGGGATGTTGACCAGGTTGTTCTTGTTCAGCAGCTGCAGGCTGTCCACGTAGC
CGCTGGCGATATAGGTGTTGTCCACGTTCAGGGTCTTGATGGAGGCGCACTGGTCCTTGGGGCTGCTGCT
GAAGGGGCAGTTGCCGCAGTACAGCACGTTGCTGCAGTCGGTCAGGGGGATCTTGTCGTTGTTCTGGCTG
TTGATGCTGGCGCAGTTGATGCTGCTGCAGATCATCTCGGCGGTATTGAACTTGTTGTTGTTCTC
